Addgene plasmid #107614: pEB1N-LZ-LOV2(wt)
Purpose: N-terminal half of π-EB1 with wild-type LOV2, no fluorescent tag
Depositing lab: Torsten Wittmann. Publication: Local control of intracellular microtubule dynamics by EB1 photodissociation. van Haren J, Charafeddine RA, Ettinger A, Wang H, Hahn KM, Wittmann T. Nat Cell Biol. 2018 Jan 29. pii: 10.1038/s41556-017-0028-5. doi: 10.1038/s41556-017-0028-5. PubMed 29379139.
Backbone
  Vector backbone: pEGFP-C1
  Backbone manufacturer: Clontech
  Backbone size w/o insert (bp): 3941
  Total vector size (bp): 5078
  Modifications to backbone: removed EGFP
  Vector type: Mammalian Expression
  Selectable markers: Neomycin (select with G418)
Growth in bacteria
  Bacterial resistance: Kanamycin, 50 μg/mL
  Growth temperature: 37°C
  Growth strain: DH5alpha
  Copy number: High Copy
Gene/Insert
  Gene/Insert name: MAPRE1 (alt name: EB1)
  Species: H. sapiens (human)
  Insert size (bp): 1137
  Mutation: EB1 aa 1-185; resistant to EB1 shRNA#3 (Addgene #37927)
  GenBank ID: NM_012325.2
  Entrez Gene: MAPRE1 (a.k.a. EB1)
  Promoter: CMV
  Tag / fusion protein: GCN4 leucine zipper (C terminal on insert); A. sativa phototropin 1 LOV2 domain (C terminal on insert)
  Cloning method: Restriction Enzyme; 5′ cloning site Nhe1 (not destroyed); 3′ cloning site BamH1 (not destroyed)
  Sequencing primers: 5′ CMV forward; 3′ SV40 reverse
Resource information
  A portion of this plasmid was derived from a plasmid made by: EB1 from L. Cassimeris (Addgene #17234) LOV2 from Klaus Hahn (Addgene #22027)
Terms and licenses: Academic/Nonprofit Terms; Industry Terms: Not Available to Industry
Depositor comments: LOV2 domain starts with LAAA reported to stabilize Jα helix docking (Strickland et al. PMID: 22388287)
How to cite: pEB1N-LZ-LOV2(wt) was a gift from Torsten Wittmann (Addgene plasmid # 107614 ; http://n2t.net/addgene:107614 ; RRID:Addgene_107614)
