[The description below was written by a language model from this plasmid's Addgene catalogue record and pLannotate feature annotations shown in this document.]
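Description:
pEB1N-LZ-LOV2(wt) is a mammalian expression plasmid built on the Clontech pEGFP-C1 backbone from which the EGFP coding sequence has been removed, so the encoded protein carries no fluorescent tag. It replicates in E. coli at high copy from a ColE1/pUC-type origin and also carries an f1 origin. A single NeoR/KanR (Tn5 aminoglycoside phosphotransferase) cassette provides both selections. The bacterial bla promoter drives it for kanamycin resistance in bacteria. The SV40 enhancer/early promoter, with an HSV TK polyadenylation signal, drives it for G418 selection in mammalian cells.

The payload, cloned between NheI and BamHI, is expressed from the CMV immediate-early enhancer/promoter and terminated by the SV40 poly(A) signal. It encodes the N-terminal portion of human EB1 (MAPRE1, residues 1–185), a microtubule plus-end tracking protein. This is followed by a GCN4 leucine zipper and then the wild-type LOV2 domain of Avena sativa phototropin 1. The EB1 sequence is resistant to a specific EB1 shRNA, which would allow expression in cells depleted of the endogenous protein. The depositor notes that the LOV2 domain begins with an LAAA sequence reported to stabilise docking of the Jα helix. The automated annotation labels the LOV2 region as miniSOG. This most likely reflects homology between phototropin LOV2 domains rather than the presence of that reporter. The short large T antigen, ble and bGH fragment calls are probably similar partial matches.

The construct supplies the N-terminal half of π-EB1, a two-part photodissociable EB1 designed for local, light-controlled manipulation of intracellular microtubule dynamics. The complementary C-terminal half is not part of this plasmid.
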