Features (pLannotate 1.2.2; 15 found; start..end, strand, type, name):
     61..364     +  enhancer       CMV enhancer: human cytomegalovirus immediate early enhancer
    365..568     +  promoter       CMV promoter: human cytomegalovirus (CMV) immediate early promoter
    600..1253    +  CDS            MAPRE1 (fragment) (sequence partly withheld): MARE1_HUMAN - Experimental evidence at protein level: Swiss-Prot protein existence level 1. Plus-end tracking protein (+TIP) that binds to the plus-end of microtubules and regulates the dynamics of the microtubule cytoskeleton (PubMed:12388762, PubMed:16109370, PubMed:19632184, PubMed:21646404, PubMed:28726242, PubMed:28814570). Promotes cytoplasmic microtubule nucleation and elongation (PubMed:12388762, PubMed:16109370, PubMed:19632184, PubMed:21646404, PubMed:28726242, PubMed:28814570). May be involved in spindle function by stabilizing microtubules and anchoring them at centrosomes (PubMed:
   1248..1290    +  misc_feature   MCS (fragment): multiple cloning site
   1326..1643    +  CDS            miniSOG: miniSOG is a basic (constitutively fluorescent) cyan fluorescent protein published in 2011, derived from Arabidopsis thaliana. It requires the cofactor flavin for fluorescence.
   1759..1843    +  CDS            large T antigen (fragment): large T antigen from SV40 (simian virus 40)
   1866..1987    +  polyA_signal   SV40 poly(A) signal: SV40 polyadenylation signal
   2021..2449    -  rep_origin     f1 ori (sequence partly withheld): f1 bacteriophage origin of replication; arrow indicates direction of (+) strand synthesis
   2476..2580    +  promoter       AmpR promoter: bla
   2582..2939    +  promoter       SV40 promoter: SV40 enhancer and early promoter
   2974..3768    +  CDS            NeoR/KanR: aminoglycoside phosphotransferase from Tn5; aph(3')-II (or nptII); confers resistance to neomycin, kanamycin, and G418 (Geneticin®)
   3789..3941    +  CDS            ble (fragment): BLE_KLEPN - Experimental evidence at protein level: Swiss-Prot protein existence level 1. Binding protein with a strong affinity to the bleomycin family of antibiotics. Binds to CL990; an antimitotic-antibiotic compound. From Klebsiella pneumoniae.
   4000..4047    +  polyA_signal   HSV TK poly(A) signal: herpes simplex virus thymidine kinase polyadenylation signal (Cole and Stacy, 1985)
   4138..4154    -  polyA_signal   bGH poly(A) signal (fragment): bovine growth hormone polyadenylation signal
   4376..4964    +  rep_origin     ori: high-copy-number ColE1/pMB1/pBR322/pUC origin of replication
>Addgene plasmid #107614 | pEB1N-LZ-LOV2(wt) | addgene full sequence | sequence record 209273 | Addgene NGS Result
TAGTTATTAATAGTAATCAATTACGGGGTCATTAGTTCATAGCCCATATATGGAGTTCCGCGTTACATAA
CTTACGGTAAATGGCCCGCCTGGCTGACCGCCCAACGACCCCCGCCCATTGACGTCAATAATGACGTATG
TTCCCATAGTAACGCCAATAGGGACTTTCCATTGACGTCAATGGGTGGAGTATTTACGGTAAACTGCCCA
CTTGGCAGTACATCAAGTGTATCATATGCCAAGTACGCCCCCTATTGACGTCAATGACGGTAAATGGCCC
GCCTGGCATTATGCCCAGTACATGACCTTATGGGACTTTCCTACTTGGCAGTACATCTACGTATTAGTCA
TCGCTATTACCATGGTGATGCGGTTTTGGCAGTACATCAATGGGCGTGGATAGCGGTTTGACTCACGGGG
ATTTCCAAGTCTCCACCCCATTGACGTCAATGGGAGTTTGTTTTGGCACCAAAATCAACGGGACTTTCCA
AAATGTCGTAACAACTCCGCCCCATTGACGCAAATGGGCGGTAGGCGTGTACGGTGGGAGGTCTATATAA
GCAGAGCTGGTTTAGTGAACCGTCAGATCCGCTAGCACC
[390 nt withheld, positions 600-989]
CAAGGTCAAGAAACTGCAGTGGCTCCTTCCCTTGTTGCTCCAGCTCTGAATAAACCGAAGAAACCTCTCA
CTTCTAGCAGTGCAGCTCCCCAGAGGCCCATCTCAACACAGAGAACCGCTGCGGCTCCTAAGGCTGGCCC
TGGTGTGGTGCGAAAGAACCCTGGTATGAAACAGCTGGAAGATAAAGTGGAAGAGCTGTTGAGCAAAAAC
TATCATCTGGAAAACGAAGTGGCGCGTCTGAAAAAGCTGGTGGGCGAACTCGAGCTCAAGCTTCGAATTC
TGCAGTCGACGGTACCGCGGGGTTCTGGAAGTGGATTGGCTGCTGCACTTGAACGTATTGAGAAGAACTT
TGTCATTACTGACCCAAGATTGCCAGATAATCCCATTATATTCGCGTCCGATAGTTTCTTGCAGTTGACA
GAATATAGCCGTGAAGAAATTTTGGGAAGAAACTGCAGGTTTCTACAAGGTCCTGAAACTGATCGCGCGA
CAGTGAGAAAAATTAGAGATGCCATAGATAACCAAACAGAGGTCACTGTTCAGCTGATTAATTATACAAA
GAGTGGTAAAAAGTTCTGGAACCTCTTTCACTTGCAGCCTATGCGAGATCAGAAGGGAGATGTCCAGTAC
TTTATTGGGGTTCAGTTGGATGGAACTGAGCATGTCCGAGATGCTGCCGAGAGAGAGGGAGTCATGCTGA
TTAAGAAAACTGCAGAAAATATTGATGAGGCGGCAAAAGAACTTTAAGGATCCACCGGATCTAGATAACT
GATCATAATCAGCCATACCACATTTGTAGAGGTTTTACTTGCTTTAAAAAACCTCCCACACCTCCCCCTG
AACCTGAAACATAAAATGAATGCAATTGTTGTTGTTAACTTGTTTATTGCAGCTTATAATGGTTACAAAT
AAAGCAATAGCATCACAAATTTCACAAATAAAGCATTTTTTTCACTGCATTCTAGTTGTGGTTTGTCCAA
ACTCATCAATGTATCTTAACGCGTAAATTGTAAGCGTTAATATTTTGTTAAAATTCGCGTTAAATTTTTG
TTAAATCAGCTCATTTTTTAACCAATAGGCCGAAATCGGCAAAATCCCTTATAAATCAAAAGAATAGACC
GAGATAGGGT
[37 nt withheld, positions 2120-2156]
AAAGAACGTGGACTCCAACGTCAAAGG
[49 nt withheld, positions 2184-2232]
T
[91 nt withheld, positions 2234-2324]
G
[124 nt withheld, positions 2326-2449]
CAGGTGGCACTTTTCGGGGAAATGTGCGCGGAACCCCTATTTGTTTATTTTTCTAAATACATTCAAATAT
GTATCCGCTCATGAGACAATAACCCTGATAAATGCTTCAATAATATTGAAAAAGGAAGAGTCCTGAGGCG
GAAAGAACCAGCTGTGGAATGTGTGTCAGTTAGGGTGTGGAAAGTCCCCAGGCTCCCCAGCAGGCAGAAG
TATGCAAAGCATGCATCTCAATTAGTCAGCAACCAGGTGTGGAAAGTCCCCAGGCTCCCCAGCAGGCAGA
AGTATGCAAAGCATGCATCTCAATTAGTCAGCAACCATAGTCCCGCCCCTAACTCCGCCCATCCCGCCCC
TAACTCCGCCCAGTTCCGCCCATTCTCCGCCCCATGGCTGACTAATTTTTTTTATTTATGCAGAGGCCGA
GGCCGCCTCGGCCTCTGAGCTATTCCAGAAGTAGTGAGGAGGCTTTTTTGGAGGCCTAGGCTTTTGCAAA
GATCGATCAAGAGACAGGATGAGGATCGTTTCGCATGATTGAACAAGATGGATTGCACGCAGGTTCTCCG
GCCGCTTGGGTGGAGAGGCTATTCGGCTATGACTGGGCACAACAGACAATCGGCTGCTCTGATGCCGCCG
TGTTCCGGCTGTCAGCGCAGGGGCGCCCGGTTCTTTTTGTCAAGACCGACCTGTCCGGTGCCCTGAATGA
ACTGCAAGACGAGGCAGCGCGGCTATCGTGGCTGGCCACGACGGGCGTTCCTTGCGCAGCTGTGCTCGAC
GTTGTCACTGAAGCGGGAAGGGACTGGCTGCTATTGGGCGAAGTGCCGGGGCAGGATCTCCTGTCATCTC
ACCTTGCTCCTGCCGAGAAAGTATCCATCATGGCTGATGCAATGCGGCGGCTGCATACGCTTGATCCGGC
TACCTGCCCATTCGACCACCAAGCGAAACATCGCATCGAGCGAGCACGTACTCGGATGGAAGCCGGTCTT
GTCGATCAGGATGATCTGGACGAAGAGCATCAGGGGCTCGCGCCAGCCGAACTGTTCGCCAGGCTCAAGG
CGAGCATGCCCGACGGCGAGGATCTCGTCGTGACCCATGGCGATGCCTGCTTGCCGAATATCATGGTGGA
AAATGGCCGCTTTTCTGGATTCATCGACTGTGGCCGGCTGGGTGTGGCGGACCGCTATCAGGACATAGCG
TTGGCTACCCGTGATATTGCTGAAGAGCTTGGCGGCGAATGGGCTGACCGCTTCCTCGTGCTTTACGGTA
TCGCCGCTCCCGATTCGCAGCGCATCGCCTTCTATCGCCTTCTTGACGAGTTCTTCTGAGCGGGACTCTG
GGGTTCGAAATGACCGACCAAGCGACGCCCAACCTGCCATCACGAGATTTCGATTCCACCGCCGCCTTCT
ATGAAAGGTTGGGCTTCGGAATCGTTTTCCGGGACGCCGGCTGGATGATCCTCCAGCGCGGGGATCTCAT
GCTGGAGTTCTTCGCCCACCCTAGGGGGAGGCTAACTGAAACACGGAAGGAGACAATACCGGAAGGAACC
CGCGCTATGACGGCAATAAAAAGACAGAATAAAACGCACGGTGTTGGGTCGTTTGTTCATAAACGCGGGG
TTCGGTCCCAGGGCTGGCACTCTGTCGATACCCCACCGAGACCCCATTGGGGCCAATACGCCCGCGTTTC
TTCCTTTTCCCCACCCCACCCCCCAAGTTCGGGTGAAGGCCCAGGGCTCGCAGCCAACGTCGGGGCGGCA
GGCCCTGCCATAGCCTCAGGTTACTCATATATACTTTAGATTGATTTAAAACTTCATTTTTAATTTAAAA
GGATCTAGGTGAAGATCCTTTTTGATAATCTCATGACCAAAATCCCTTAACGTGAGTTTTCGTTCCACTG
AGCGTCAGACCCCGTAGAAAAGATCAAAGGATCTTCTTGAGATCCTTTTTTTCTGCGCGTAATCTGCTGC
TTGCAAACAAAAAAACCACCGCTACCAGCGGTGGTTTGTTTGCCGGATCAAGAGCTACCAACTCTTTTTC
CGAAGGTAACTGGCTTCAGCAGAGCGCAGATACCAAATACTGTTCTTCTAGTGTAGCCGTAGTTAGGCCA
CCACTTCAAGAACTCTGTAGCACCGCCTACATACCTCGCTCTGCTAATCCTGTTACCAGTGGCTGCTGCC
AGTGGCGATAAGTCGTGTCTTACCGGGTTGGACTCAAGACGATAGTTACCGGATAAGGCGCAGCGGTCGG
GCTGAACGGGGGGTTCGTGCACACAGCCCAGCTTGGAGCGAACGACCTACACCGAACTGAGATACCTACA
GCGTGAGCTATGAGAAAGCGCCACGCTTCCCGAAGGGAGAAAGGCGGACAGGTATCCGGTAAGCGGCAGG
GTCGGAACAGGAGAGCGCACGAGGGAGCTTCCAGGGGGAAACGCCTGGTATCTTTATAGTCCTGTCGGGT
TTCGCCACCTCTGACTTGAGCGTCGATTTTTGTGATGCTCGTCAGGGGGGCGGAGCCTATGGAAAAACGC
CAGCAACGCGGCCTTTTTACGGTTCCTGGCCTTTTGCTGGCCTTTTGCTCACATGTTCTTTCCTGCGTTA
TCCCCTGATTCTGTGGATAACCGTATTACCGCCATGCAT
